Addgene plasmid #76457: PLK1 gRNA (BRDN0001145759)
Purpose: 3rd generation lentiviral gRNA plasmid targeting human PLK1
Depositing lab: John Doench & David Root. Depositing organization: Broad Institute. Publication: Optimized sgRNA design to maximize activity and minimize off-target effects of CRISPR-Cas9. Doench JG, Fusi N, Sullender M, Hegde M, Vaimberg EW, Donovan KF, Smith I, Tothova Z, Wilen C, Orchard R, Virgin HW, Listgarten J, Root DE. Nat Biotechnol. 2016 Jan 18. doi: 10.1038/nbt.3437. PubMed 26780180.
Backbone
  Vector backbone: lentiGuide-Puro
  Backbone manufacturer: Zhang Lab (Addgene plasmid # 52963)
  Vector type: Mammalian Expression, Lentiviral, CRISPR
  Selectable markers: Puromycin
Growth in bacteria
  Bacterial resistance: Ampicillin, 100 μg/mL
  Growth temperature: 37°C
  Growth strain: DH5alpha
  Copy number: High Copy
Gene/Insert
  Gene/Insert name: PLK1 (alt name: PLK1)
  gRNA/shRNA sequence: AACCAAAGTCGAATATGACG
  Species: H. sapiens (human)
  Entrez Gene: PLK1 (a.k.a. PLK, STPK13)
  Promoter: hU6
  Cloning method: Unknown
  Sequencing primers: 5′ U6-F; 3′ pS2-R
Terms and licenses: Academic/Nonprofit Terms; Industry Terms: Not Available to Industry
Depositor comments: The gRNA was designed to target a Genbank reference sequence which has since been removed from the database. Note that this plasmid does NOT contain Cas9. It should be used in conjunction with lentiCas9-Blast (Addgene #52962) or otherwise with cell lines already expressing Cas9. Browse the full kinome gRNA library at http://www.addgene.org/pooled-library/broadgpp-human-kinome/ or visit http://www.broadinstitute.org/rnai/public/ for detailed protocols and information.
How to cite: PLK1 gRNA (BRDN0001145759) was a gift from John Doench & David Root (Addgene plasmid # 76457 ; http://n2t.net/addgene:76457 ; RRID:Addgene_76457)
