[The description below was written by a language model from this plasmid's Addgene catalogue record and pLannotate feature annotations shown in this document.]
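Description:
PLK1 gRNA (BRDN0001145759) is a third-generation lentiviral guide RNA plasmid built on the lentiGuide-Puro backbone and designed to direct Streptococcus pyogenes Cas9 to the human PLK1 gene. In bacteria it is maintained at high copy from a ColE1/pUC-type origin and selected with ampicillin through the β-lactamase gene. An f1 origin, an SV40 origin and remnants of lac and phage-promoter cloning elements are also annotated in the backbone.

The viral genome is driven by an RSV promoter fused to a truncated HIV-1 5' LTR, which makes transcription of the packaging RNA Tat-independent. This is followed by the Ψ packaging signal with a partial gag sequence, the Rev response element for nuclear export of the full-length transcript, and a central polypurine tract that aids nuclear import. The genome ends in a ΔU3 self-inactivating 3' LTR followed by an SV40 polyadenylation signal. Two expression units lie between the LTRs. A human U6 RNA polymerase III promoter transcribes the PLK1-targeting spacer joined to the Cas9 guide RNA scaffold. An EF-1α core promoter with its intron A drives puromycin N-acetyltransferase for selection of transduced mammalian cells, and a WPRE downstream enhances transcript expression.

The plasmid carries no Cas9, so it is meant to be used with a separate Cas9 lentiviral vector or in cells that already express the nuclease. It belongs to a human kinome gRNA collection produced in work on optimized sgRNA design, and serves for knockout of PLK1. The depositor notes that the guide was designed against a GenBank reference sequence that has since been withdrawn.
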