Features (pLannotate 1.2.2; 29 found; start..end, strand, type, name):
     14..80      +  CDS            small t antigen (fragment): SV40 (simian virus 40) small t antigen
    106..317     +  promoter       EF-1α core promoter: core promoter for human elongation factor EF-1α
    318..1256    +  intron         EF-1α intron A: intron upstream of the start codon of human EF-1α
   1278..1877    +  CDS            PuroR (fragment): puromycin N-acetyltransferase; pac from Streptomyces; confers resistance to puromycin
   1893..2481    +  misc_feature   WPRE: woodchuck hepatitis virus posttranscriptional regulatory element
   2532..2551    +  misc_feature   cPPT/CTS (fragment): central polypurine tract and central termination sequence of HIV-1
   2553..2786    +  LTR            3' LTR (ΔU3): self-inactivating 3' long terminal repeat (LTR) from HIV-1
   2864..2985    +  polyA_signal   SV40 poly(A) signal: SV40 polyadenylation signal
   3025..3160    +  rep_origin     SV40 ori: SV40 origin of replication
   3181..3199    -  promoter       T7 promoter: promoter for bacteriophage T7 RNA polymerase
   3207..3362    +  CDS            lacZα (fragment): LacZα fragment of β-galactosidase; lacZ fragment
   3367..3795    +  rep_origin     f1 ori (sequence partly withheld): f1 bacteriophage origin of replication; arrow indicates direction of (+) strand synthesis
   3848..3952    +  promoter       AmpR promoter: bla
   3953..4813    +  CDS            AmpR: β-lactamase; bla; confers resistance to ampicillin, carbenicillin, and related antibiotics
   4984..5572    +  rep_origin     ori: high-copy-number ColE1/pMB1/pBR322/pUC origin of replication
   5755..5847    +  CDS            lacI (fragment): lac repressor; lacI; The lac repressor binds to the lac operator to inhibit transcription in E. coli. This inhibition can be relieved by adding lactose or isopropyl-β-D-thiogalactopyranoside (IPTG).
   5860..5881    +  protein_bind   CAP binding site: CAP binding activates transcription in the presence of cAMP. E. coli catabolite activator protein
   5896..5926    +  promoter       lac promoter: promoter for the E. coli lac operon
   5934..5950    +  protein_bind   lac operator: The lac repressor binds to the lac operator to inhibit transcription in E. coli. This inhibition can be relieved by adding lactose or isopropyl-β-D-thiogalactopyranoside (IPTG). lac repressor encoded by lacI
   5995..6013    +  promoter       T3 promoter: promoter for bacteriophage T3 RNA polymerase
   6041..6267    +  promoter       RSV promoter: Rous sarcoma virus enhancer/promoter
   6268..6448    +  LTR            5' LTR (truncated): truncated 5' long terminal repeat (LTR) from HIV-1
   6495..6620    +  misc_feature   HIV-1 Ψ: packaging signal of human immunodeficiency virus type 1
   6604..6967    +  CDS            HIV-1 gag (fragment): gag protein from human immunodeficiency virus 1; gag
   7113..7346    +  misc_feature   RRE: The Rev response element (RRE) of HIV-1 allows for Rev-dependent mRNA export from the nucleus to the cytoplasm.
   7723..7749    +  CDS            Rev (fragment): human immunodeficiency virus 1 (HIV-1) Rev protein; rev; enhances nuclear export of unspliced and incompletely spliced viral mRNAs
   7753..7993    +  promoter       U6 promoter: RNA polymerase III promoter for human U6 snRNA
   8023..8098    +  misc_RNA       gRNA scaffold: guide RNA scaffold for the Streptococcus pyogenes CRISPR/Cas9 system
   8154..8271    +  misc_feature   cPPT/CTS: central polypurine tract and central termination sequence of HIV-1
>Addgene plasmid #76457 | PLK1 gRNA (BRDN0001145759) | addgene full sequence | sequence record 185874 | Addgene Assembled Sequence
CCCGGGTGCAAAGATGGATAAAGTTTTAAACAGAGAGGAATCTTTGCAGCTAATGGACCTTCTAGGTCTT
GAAAGGAGTGGGAATTGGCTCCGGTGCCCGTCAGTGGGCAGAGCGCACATCGCCCACAGTCCCCGAGAAG
TTGGGGGGAGGGGTCGGCAATTGATCCGGTGCCTAGAGAAGGTGGCGCGGGGTAAACTGGGAAAGTGATG
TCGTGTACTGGCTCCGCCTTTTTCCCGAGGGTGGGGGAGAACCGTATATAAGTGCAGTAGTCGCCGTGAA
CGTTCTTTTTCGCAACGGGTTTGCCGCCAGAACACAGGTAAGTGCCGTGTGTGGTTCCCGCGGGCCTGGC
CTCTTTACGGGTTATGGCCCTTGCGTGCCTTGAATTACTTCCACCTGGCTGCAGTACGTGATTCTTGATC
CCGAGCTTCGGGTTGGAAGTGGGTGGGAGAGTTCGAGGCCTTGCGCTTAAGGAGCCCCTTCGCCTCGTGC
TTGAGTTGAGGCCTGGCCTGGGCGCTGGGGCCGCCGCGTGCGAATCTGGTGGCACCTTCGCGCCTGTCTC
GCTGCTTTCGATAAGTCTCTAGCCATTTAAAATTTTTGATGACCTGCTGCGACGCTTTTTTTCTGGCAAG
ATAGTCTTGTAAATGCGGGCCAAGATCTGCACACTGGTATTTCGGTTTTTGGGGCCGCGGGCGGCGACGG
GGCCCGTGCGTCCCAGCGCACATGTTCGGCGAGGCGGGGCCTGCGAGCGCGGCCACCGAGAATCGGACGG
GGGTAGTCTCAAGCTGGCCGGCCTGCTCTGGTGCCTGGCCTCGCGCCGCCGTGTATCGCCCCGCCCTGGG
CGGCAAGGCTGGCCCGGTCGGCACCAGTTGCGTGAGCGGAAAGATGGCCGCTTCCCGGCCCTGCTGCAGG
GAGCTCAAAATGGAGGACGCGGCGCTCGGGAGAGCGGGCGGGTGAGTCACCCACACAAAGGAAAAGGGCC
TTTCCGTCCTCAGCCGTCGCTTCATGTGACTCCACGGAGTACCGGGCGCCGTCCAGGCACCTCGATTAGT
TCTCGAGCTTTTGGAGTACGTCGTCTTTAGGTTGGGGGGAGGGGTTTTATGCGATGGAGTTTCCCCACAC
TGAGTGGGTGGAGACTGAAGTTAGGCCAGCTTGGCACTTGATGTAATTCTCCTTGGAATTTGCCCTTTTT
GAGTTTGGATCTTGGTTCATTCTCAAGCCTCAGACAGTGGTTCAAAGTTTTTTTCTTCCATTTCAGGTGT
CGTGACGTACGGCCACCATGACCGAGTACAAGCCCACGGTGCGCCTCGCCACCCGCGACGACGTCCCCAG
GGCCGTACGCACCCTCGCCGCCGCGTTCGCCGACTACCCCGCCACGCGCCACACCGTCGATCCGGACCGC
CACATCGAGCGGGTCACCGAGCTGCAAGAACTCTTCCTCACGCGCGTCGGGCTCGACATCGGCAAGGTGT
GGGTCGCGGACGACGGCGCCGCCGTGGCGGTCTGGACCACGCCGGAGAGCGTCGAAGCGGGGGCGGTGTT
CGCCGAGATCGGCCCGCGCATGGCCGAGTTGAGCGGTTCCCGGCTGGCCGCGCAGCAACAGATGGAAGGC
CTCCTGGCGCCGCACCGGCCCAAGGAGCCCGCGTGGTTCCTGGCCACCGTCGGAGTCTCGCCCGACCACC
AGGGCAAGGGTCTGGGCAGCGCCGTCGTGCTCCCCGGAGTGGAGGCGGCCGAGCGCGCCGGGGTGCCCGC
CTTCCTGGAGACCTCCGCGCCCCGCAACCTCCCCTTCTACGAGCGGCTCGGCTTCACCGTCACCGCCGAC
GTCGAGGTGCCCGAAGGACCGCGCACCTGGTGCATGACCCGCAAGCCCGGTGCCTGAACGCGTTAAGTCG
ACAATCAACCTCTGGATTACAAAATTTGTGAAAGATTGACTGGTATTCTTAACTATGTTGCTCCTTTTAC
GCTATGTGGATACGCTGCTTTAATGCCTTTGTATCATGCTATTGCTTCCCGTATGGCTTTCATTTTCTCC
TCCTTGTATAAATCCTGGTTGCTGTCTCTTTATGAGGAGTTGTGGCCCGTTGTCAGGCAACGTGGCGTGG
TGTGCACTGTGTTTGCTGACGCAACCCCCACTGGTTGGGGCATTGCCACCACCTGTCAGCTCCTTTCCGG
GACTTTCGCTTTCCCCCTCCCTATTGCCACGGCGGAACTCATCGCCGCCTGCCTTGCCCGCTGCTGGACA
GGGGCTCGGCTGTTGGGCACTGACAATTCCGTGGTGTTGTCGGGGAAATCATCGTCCTTTCCTTGGCTGC
TCGCCTGTGTTGCCACCTGGATTCTGCGCGGGACGTCCTTCTGCTACGTCCCTTCGGCCCTCAATCCAGC
GGACCTTCCTTCCCGCGGCCTGCTGCCGGCTCTGCGGCCTCTTCCGCGTCTTCGCCTTCGCCCTCAGACG
AGTCGGATCTCCCTTTGGGCCGCCTCCCCGCGTCGACTTTAAGACCAATGACTTACAAGGCAGCTGTAGA
TCTTAGCCACTTTTTAAAAGAAAAGGGGGGACTGGAAGGGCTAATTCACTCCCAACGAAGACAAGATCTG
CTTTTTGCTTGTACTGGGTCTCTCTGGTTAGACCAGATCTGAGCCTGGGAGCTCTCTGGCTAACTAGGGA
ACCCACTGCTTAAGCCTCAATAAAGCTTGCCTTGAGTGCTTCAAGTAGTGTGTGCCCGTCTGTTGTGTGA
CTCTGGTAACTAGAGATCCCTCAGACCCTTTTAGTCAGTGTGGAAAATCTCTAGCAGTACGTATAGTAGT
TCATGTCATCTTATTATTCAGTATTTATAACTTGCAAAGAAATGAATATCAGAGAGTGAGAGGAACTTGT
TTATTGCAGCTTATAATGGTTACAAATAAAGCAATAGCATCACAAATTTCACAAATAAAGCATTTTTTTC
ACTGCATTCTAGTTGTGGTTTGTCCAAACTCATCAATGTATCTTATCATGTCTGGCTCTAGCTATCCCGC
CCCTAACTCCGCCCATCCCGCCCCTAACTCCGCCCAGTTCCGCCCATTCTCCGCCCCATGGCTGACTAAT
TTTTTTTATTTATGCAGAGGCCGAGGCCGCCTCGGCCTCTGAGCTATTCCAGAAGTAGTGAGGAGGCTTT
TTTGGAGGCCTAGGGACGTACCCAATTCGCCCTATAGTGAGTCGTATTACGCGCGCTCACTGGCCGTCGT
TTTACAACGTCGTGACTGGGAAAACCCTGGCGTTACCCAACTTAATCGCCTTGCAGCACATCCCCCTTTC
GCCAGCTGGCGTAATAGCGAAGAGGCCCGCACCGATCGCCCTTCCCAACAGTTGCGCAGCCTGAATGGCG
AATGGG
[124 nt withheld, positions 3367-3490]
C
[91 nt withheld, positions 3492-3582]
A
[49 nt withheld, positions 3584-3632]
CCTTTGACGTTGGAGTCCACGTTCTTT
[37 nt withheld, positions 3660-3696]
ACCCTATCTCGGTCTATTCTTTTGATTTATAAGGGATTTTGCCGATTTCGGCCTATTGGTTAAAAAATGA
GCTGATTTAACAAAAATTTAACGCGAATTTTAACAAAATATTAACGCTTACAATTTAGGTGGCACTTTTC
GGGGAAATGTGCGCGGAACCCCTATTTGTTTATTTTTCTAAATACATTCAAATATGTATCCGCTCATGAG
ACAATAACCCTGATAAATGCTTCAATAATATTGAAAAAGGAAGAGTATGAGTATTCAACATTTCCGTGTC
GCCCTTATTCCCTTTTTTGCGGCATTTTGCCTTCCTGTTTTTGCTCACCCAGAAACGCTGGTGAAAGTAA
AAGATGCTGAAGATCAGTTGGGTGCACGAGTGGGTTACATCGAACTGGATCTCAACAGCGGTAAGATCCT
TGAGAGTTTTCGCCCCGAAGAACGTTTTCCAATGATGAGCACTTTTAAAGTTCTGCTATGTGGCGCGGTA
TTATCCCGTATTGACGCCGGGCAAGAGCAACTCGGTCGCCGCATACACTATTCTCAGAATGACTTGGTTG
AGTACTCACCAGTCACAGAAAAGCATCTTACGGATGGCATGACAGTAAGAGAATTATGCAGTGCTGCCAT
AACCATGAGTGATAACACTGCGGCCAACTTACTTCTGACAACGATCGGAGGACCGAAGGAGCTAACCGCT
TTTTTGCACAACATGGGGGATCATGTAACTCGCCTTGATCGTTGGGAACCGGAGCTGAATGAAGCCATAC
CAAACGACGAGCGTGACACCACGATGCCTGTAGCAATGGCAACAACGTTGCGCAAACTATTAACTGGCGA
ACTACTTACTCTAGCTTCCCGGCAACAATTAATAGACTGGATGGAGGCGGATAAAGTTGCAGGACCACTT
CTGCGCTCGGCCCTTCCGGCTGGCTGGTTTATTGCTGATAAATCTGGAGCCGGTGAGCGTGGGTCTCGCG
GTATCATTGCAGCACTGGGGCCAGATGGTAAGCCCTCCCGTATCGTAGTTATCTACACGACGGGGAGTCA
GGCAACTATGGATGAACGAAATAGACAGATCGCTGAGATAGGTGCCTCACTGATTAAGCATTGGTAACTG
TCAGACCAAGTTTACTCATATATACTTTAGATTGATTTAAAACTTCATTTTTAATTTAAAAGGATCTAGG
TGAAGATCCTTTTTGATAATCTCATGACCAAAATCCCTTAACGTGAGTTTTCGTTCCACTGAGCGTCAGA
CCCCGTAGAAAAGATCAAAGGATCTTCTTGAGATCCTTTTTTTCTGCGCGTAATCTGCTGCTTGCAAACA
AAAAAACCACCGCTACCAGCGGTGGTTTGTTTGCCGGATCAAGAGCTACCAACTCTTTTTCCGAAGGTAA
CTGGCTTCAGCAGAGCGCAGATACCAAATACTGTTCTTCTAGTGTAGCCGTAGTTAGGCCACCACTTCAA
GAACTCTGTAGCACCGCCTACATACCTCGCTCTGCTAATCCTGTTACCAGTGGCTGCTGCCAGTGGCGAT
AAGTCGTGTCTTACCGGGTTGGACTCAAGACGATAGTTACCGGATAAGGCGCAGCGGTCGGGCTGAACGG
GGGGTTCGTGCACACAGCCCAGCTTGGAGCGAACGACCTACACCGAACTGAGATACCTACAGCGTGAGCT
ATGAGAAAGCGCCACGCTTCCCGAAGGGAGAAAGGCGGACAGGTATCCGGTAAGCGGCAGGGTCGGAACA
GGAGAGCGCACGAGGGAGCTTCCAGGGGGAAACGCCTGGTATCTTTATAGTCCTGTCGGGTTTCGCCACC
TCTGACTTGAGCGTCGATTTTTGTGATGCTCGTCAGGGGGGCGGAGCCTATGGAAAAACGCCAGCAACGC
GGCCTTTTTACGGTTCCTGGCCTTTTGCTGGCCTTTTGCTCACATGTTCTTTCCTGCGTTATCCCCTGAT
TCTGTGGATAACCGTATTACCGCCTTTGAGTGAGCTGATACCGCTCGCCGCAGCCGAACGACCGAGCGCA
GCGAGTCAGTGAGCGAGGAAGCGGAAGAGCGCCCAATACGCAAACCGCCTCTCCCCGCGCGTTGGCCGAT
TCATTAATGCAGCTGGCACGACAGGTTTCCCGACTGGAAAGCGGGCAGTGAGCGCAACGCAATTAATGTG
AGTTAGCTCACTCATTAGGCACCCCAGGCTTTACACTTTATGCTTCCGGCTCGTATGTTGTGTGGAATTG
TGAGCGGATAACAATTTCACACAGGAAACAGCTATGACCATGATTACGCCAAGCGCGCAATTAACCCTCA
CTAAAGGGAACAAAAGCTGGAGCTGCAAGCTTAATGTAGTCTTATGCAATACTCTTGTAGTCTTGCAACA
TGGTAACGATGAGTTAGCAACATGCCTTACAAGGAGAGAAAAAGCACCGTGCATGCCGATTGGTGGAAGT
AAGGTGGTACGATCGTGCCTTATTAGGAAGGCAACAGACGGGTCTGACATGGATTGGACGAACCACTGAA
TTGCCGCATTGCAGAGATATTGTATTTAAGTGCCTAGCTCGATACATAAACGGGTCTCTCTGGTTAGACC
AGATCTGAGCCTGGGAGCTCTCTGGCTAACTAGGGAACCCACTGCTTAAGCCTCAATAAAGCTTGCCTTG
AGTGCTTCAAGTAGTGTGTGCCCGTCTGTTGTGTGACTCTGGTAACTAGAGATCCCTCAGACCCTTTTAG
TCAGTGTGGAAAATCTCTAGCAGTGGCGCCCGAACAGGGACTTGAAAGCGAAAGGGAAACCAGAGGAGCT
CTCTCGACGCAGGACTCGGCTTGCTGAAGCGCGCACGGCAAGAGGCGAGGGGCGGCGACTGGTGAGTACG
CCAAAAATTTTGACTAGCGGAGGCTAGAAGGAGAGAGATGGGTGCGAGAGCGTCAGTATTAAGCGGGGGA
GAATTAGATCGCGATGGGAAAAAATTCGGTTAAGGCCAGGGGGAAAGAAAAAATATAAATTAAAACATAT
AGTATGGGCAAGCAGGGAGCTAGAACGATTCGCAGTTAATCCTGGCCTGTTAGAAACATCAGAAGGCTGT
AGACAAATACTGGGACAGCTACAACCATCCCTTCAGACAGGATCAGAAGAACTTAGATCATTATATAATA
CAGTAGCAACCCTCTATTGTGTGCATCAAAGGATAGAGATAAAAGACACCAAGGAAGCTTTAGACAAGAT
AGAGGAAGAGCAAAACAAAAGTAAGACCACCGCACAGCAAGCGGCCGCTGATCTTCAGACCTGGAGGAGG
AGATATGAGGGACAATTGGAGAAGTGAATTATATAAATATAAAGTAGTAAAAATTGAACCATTAGGAGTA
GCACCCACCAAGGCAAAGAGAAGAGTGGTGCAGAGAGAAAAAAGAGCAGTGGGAATAGGAGCTTTGTTCC
TTGGGTTCTTGGGAGCAGCAGGAAGCACTATGGGCGCAGCGTCAATGACGCTGACGGTACAGGCCAGACA
ATTATTGTCTGGTATAGTGCAGCAGCAGAACAATTTGCTGAGGGCTATTGAGGCGCAACAGCATCTGTTG
CAACTCACAGTCTGGGGCATCAAGCAGCTCCAGGCAAGAATCCTGGCTGTGGAAAGATACCTAAAGGATC
AACAGCTCCTGGGGATTTGGGGTTGCTCTGGAAAACTCATTTGCACCACTGCTGTGCCTTGGAATGCTAG
TTGGAGTAATAAATCTCTGGAACAGATTTGGAATCACACGACCTGGATGGAGTGGGACAGAGAAATTAAC
AATTACACAAGCTTAATACACTCCTTAATTGAAGAATCGCAAAACCAGCAAGAAAAGAATGAACAAGAAT
TATTGGAATTAGATAAATGGGCAAGTTTGTGGAATTGGTTTAACATAACAAATTGGCTGTGGTATATAAA
ATTATTCATAATGATAGTAGGAGGCTTGGTAGGTTTAAGAATAGTTTTTGCTGTACTTTCTATAGTGAAT
AGAGTTAGGCAGGGATATTCACCATTATCGTTTCAGACCCACCTCCCAACCCCGAGGGGACCCAGAGAGG
GCCTATTTCCCATGATTCCTTCATATTTGCATATACGATACAAGGCTGTTAGAGAGATAATTAGAATTAA
TTTGACTGTAAACACAAAGATATTAGTACAAAATACGTGACGTAGAAAGTAATAATTTCTTGGGTAGTTT
GCAGTTTTAAAATTATGTTTTAAAATGGACTATCATATGCTTACCGTAACTTGAAAGTATTTCGATTTCT
TGGCTTTATATATCTTGTGGAAAGGACGAAACACCGAACCAAAGTCGAATATGACGGTTTTAGAGCTAGA
AATAGCAAGTTAAAATAAGGCTAGTCCGTTATCAACTTGAAAAAGTGGCACCGAGTCGGTGCTTTTTTAA
GCTTGGCGTAACTAGATCTTGAGACAAATGGCAGTATTCATCCACAATTTTAAAAGAAAAGGGGGGATTG
GGGGGTACAGTGCAGGGGAAAGAATAGTAGACATAATAGCAACAGACATACAAACTAAAGAATTACAAAA
ACAAATTACAAAAATTCAAAATTTTCGGGTTTATTACAGGGACAGCAGAGATCCACTTTGGCGCCGGCTC
GAGGGGG
