>Addgene plasmid #76457 | PLK1 gRNA (BRDN0001145759) | depositor partial sequence | sequence record 143917 | Target Sequence
AACCAAAGTCGAATATGACG
