>Addgene plasmid #76457 | PLK1 gRNA (BRDN0001145759) | addgene partial sequence | sequence record 185873 | hU6-F
TAGAAAGTAATAATTTCTTGGGTAGTTTGCAGTTTTAAAATTATGTTTTAAAATGGACTATCATATGCTT
ACCGTAACTTGAAAGTATTTCGATTTCTTGGCTTTATATATCTTGTGGAAAGGACGAAACACCGAACCAA
AGTCGAATATGACGGTTTTAGAGCTAGAAATAGCAAGTTAAAATAAGGCTAGTCCGTTATCAACTTGAAA
AAGTGGCACCGAGTCGGTGCTTTTTTAAGCTTGGCGTAACTAGATCTTGAGACAAATGGCAGTATTCATC
CACAATTTTAAAAGAAAAGGGGGGATTGGGGGGTACAGTGCAGGGGAAAGAATAGTAGACATAATAGCAA
CAGACATACAAACTAAAGAATTACAAAAACAAATTACAAAAATTCAAAATTTTCGGGTTTATTACAGGGA
CAGCAGAGATCCACTTTGGCGCCGGCTCGAGGGGGCCCGGGTGCAAAGATGGATAAAGTTTTAAACAGAG
AGGAATCTTTGCAGCTAATGGACCTTCTAGGTCTTGAAAGGAGTGGGAATTGGCTCCGGTGCCCGTCAGT
GGGCAGAGCG
